>Addgene plasmid #117035 | SG-C-Int-6 | addgene full sequence | sequence record 228425 | Addgene NGS Result
GATACTGTTACTTACCGATTATTGTGAAGAACCAGACCGTTTGTTGTAGCACACTCGGCGAAAATCTGAA
TAGTAACTTCTTGACAATTAATCATCCGGCTCGTAATTTATGTGGAAAAGAGGAGAAATACTAG
[1500 nt withheld, positions 135-1634]
TAAATAAGTTGTGCCGTATCCAGCGGTTACCAATAATAGTCTCCAGGCATCAAATAAAACGAAAGGCTCA
GTCGAAAGACTGGGCCTTTCGTTTTATCTGTTGTTTGTCGGTGAACGCTCTCTACTAGAGTCACACTGGC
TCACCTTCGGGTGGGCCTTTCTGCGTTTATATAGTAAAGTTCCAATAAGACTCCAGGTATCTGTCCGTGT
AAAAAAGAGTATTGACTTCGCATCTTTTTGTACCTATAATGTGTGGATCACACAGGAAAGTACTAGATTG
AACCTCTACTACGAGTGAGTTGAGATTACAGCCTTACTCGGTACCAAATTCCAGAAAAGAGACGCTTTCG
AGCGTCTTTTTTCGTTTTGGTCCCTTACGCTATTATTGAAGCCAGTCTGTTACCGAAGTGAAATTGACGG
CTAGCTCAGTCCTAGGTACAGTGCTAGCCAGAGGAAGGAGGCTCGATGCCTGGTATGACCACCGAAACCG
GTCCGGATCCGGCAGGTCTGATTGACCTGTTTTGTCGTAAAAGCAAAGCAGTTAAAAGCCGTGCAAATGG
TGCAGGTCAGCGTCGTAAACAAGAAATTAGCATTGCAGCACAAGAAACCCTGGGTCGTAAAGTTGCAGCA
CTGCTGGGTATGCAGGTTCGTCATGTTTGGAAAGAAGTTGGTAGCGCAAGCCGTTTTCGTAAAGGTAAAG
CACGTGATGATCAGAGCAAAGCACTGAAAGCCCTGGAAAGCGGTGAAGTTGGTGCACTGTGGTGTTATCG
TCTGGATCGTTGGGATCGTGGTGGTGCCGGTGCAATTCTGAAAATTATCGAACCGGAAGATGGTATGCCT
CGTCGTCTGCTGTTTGGTTGGGATGAAGATACCGGTAGTCCGGTTCTGGATAGCACCAATAAACGTGATC
GCGGTGAACTGATTCGTCGTGCAGAAGAAGCACGCGAAGAAGCAGAAAAACTGAGCGAACGTGTTCGTGA
TACCAAAGCACATCAGCGTGAAAATGGTGAATGGGTTAATGCCCGTGCACCGTATGGTCTGCGTGTTGTT
CTGGTTACCGTTAGTGATGAAGAGGGTGATGAATATGATGAACGTAAACTGGCAGCAGATGATGAAGATG
CGGGTGGTCCTGATGGTCTGACCAAAGCAGAAGCAGCCCGTCTGGTTTTTACCCTGCCGGTTACCGATCG
TCTGAGCTATGCAGGCACCGCACATGCAATGAATACCCGTGAAATTCCGAGCCCGACCGGTGGTCCGTGG
ATTGCAGTTACCGTGCGTGATATGATTCAGAATCCGGCATATGCGGGTTGGCAGACCACAGGTCGTCAGG
ATGGTAAACAGCGTCGTCTGACCTTTTATAACGGTGAAGGTAAACGTGTTAGCGTTATGCATGGTCCTCC
GCTGGTGACCGATGAAGAACAAGAAGCCGCAAAAGCAGCCGTTAAAGGTGAAGATGGTGTTGGTGTTCCG
CTGGATGGTAGCGATCATGATACCCGTCGCAAACATCTGCTGAGCGGTCGTATGCGTTGTCCGGGTTGTG
GTGGTAGCTGTAGCTATAGCGGTAATGGTTATCGTTGTTGGCGTAGCAGTGTGAAAGGTGGTTGTCCGGC
ACCGACCTATGTTGCACGTAAAAGCGTTGAAGAATATGTTGCATTTCGTTGGGCAGCAAAATTAGCAGCA
AGCGAACCGGATGATCCGTTTGTTATTGCAGTTGCAGATCGCTGGGCAGCACTGACCCATCCGCAGGCAA
GCGAAGATGAAAAGTATGCAAAAGCCGCAGTTCGTGAAGCCGAAAAAAATCTGGGTCGCCTGCTGCGTGA
TCGTCAGAATGGTGTTTATGATGGTCCGGCAGAACAGTTTTTTGCCCCTGCATATCAAGAAGCACTGAGC
ACCTTGCAGGCAGCCAAAGATGCAGTTAGCGAAAGCAGCGCAAGCGCAGCAGTTGATGTTAGCTGGATTG
TTGATAGCAGCGATTATGAAGAACTGTGGCTGCGTGCAACCCCGACCATGCGTAATGCAATTATTGATAC
CTGCATCGATGAAATTTGGGTTGCAAAAGGCCAGCGTGGTCGTCCGTTTGATGGTGATGAACGCGTTAAA
ATCAAATGGGCAGCCCGTACCTAAAACGATTACGGATTGCTCTACTGTGACTGAAGTTTACAACCCAATT
ATTGAAGGCCGCTAACGCGGCCTTTTTTTGTTTCTGGTCTCCCTGAGGCACAGAGATTTACTTTATTCAC
GACTTCAGATACGCACAGCTAACACCACGTCGTCCCTATCTGCTGCCCTAGGTCTATGAGTGGTTGCTGG
ATAACTTTACGGGCATGCATAAGGCTCGTATGATATATTCAGGGAGACCACAACGGTTTCCCTCTACAAA
TAATTTTGTTTAACTTTAGTAATTTCAACAAAATAACTAGGATTCGAAATACGGTCTACTACAGAAGGGT
GGTTTATCTTACTCAACGACGAACAATAAGGCCTCCCTAACGGGGGGCCTTTTTTATTGATAACAAAAAG
ATTTCCCTCGTCACGCAGTAAGTATTTATCGTAGAAGATCACTTTTATCGGTTTCCAGAACAGGTAAGAG
CCAATAGTGATTACTTCGCGTTATGCAGGCTTCCTCGCTCACTGACTCGCTGCGCTCGGTCGTTCGGCTG
CGGCGAGCGGTATCAGCTCACTCAAAGGCGGTAATCCTAGCTAGGGCGTTCGGCTGCGGCGAGCGGTATC
AGCTCACTCAAAGGCGGTAATACGGTTATCCACAGAATCAGGGGATAACGCAGGAAAGAACATGTGAGCA
AAAGGCCAGCAAAAGGCCAGGAACCGTAAAAAGGCCGCGTTGCTGGCGTTTTTCCATAGGCTCCGCCCCC
CTGACGAGCATCACAAAAATCGACGCTCAAGTCAGAGGTGGCGAAACCCGACAGGACTATAAAGATACCA
GGCGTTTCCCCCTGGAAGCTCCCTCGTGCGCTCTCCTGTTCCGACCCTGCCGCTTACCGGATACCTGTCC
GCCTTTCTCCCTTCGGGAAGCGTGGCGCTTTCTCATAGCTCACGCTGTAGGTATCTCAGTTCGGTGTAGG
TCGTTCGCTCCAAGCTGGGCTGTGTGCACGAACCCCCCGTTCAGCCCGACCGCTGCGCCTTATCCGGTAA
CTATCGTCTTGAGTCCAACCCGGTAAGACACGACTTATCGCCACTGGCAGCAGCCACTGGTAACAGGMAG
CAGCCACTGGTAACAGGATTAGCAGAGCGAGGTATGTAGGCGGTGCTACAGAGTTCTTGAAGTGGTGGCC
TAACTACGGCTACACTAGAAGGACAGTATTTGGTATCTGCGCTCTGCTGAAGCCAGTTACCTTCGGAAAA
AGAGTTGGTAGCTCTTGATCCGGCAAACAAACCACCGCTGGTAGCGGTGGTTTTTTGTTTGCAAGCAGCA
GATTACGCGCAGAAAAAAAGGATCTCAAGAAGATCCTTTGATCTTTTCTACGGGGTCTGACGCTCAGTGG
AACGAAAACTCACGTTAAGGGATTTTGGTCATGACTTGTGCTTGGATTCTCACCAATAAAAAACGCCCGG
CGGCAACCGAGCGTTCTGAACAAATCCAGATGGAGTTCTGAGGTCATTACTGGATCTATCAGCAGGAGTC
CAAGCGAGCTCGATATCACTAAATACATTCAAATATCTATCCGCTCATGAGACAATAACCCTGATAAATG
CTTCAATAATATTGAAAAAGGAAGAATATGAGTATTCAACATTTCCGTGTCGCCCTTATTCCCTTTTTTG
CGGCATTTTGCCTTCCTGTTTTTGCTCACCCAGAAACGCTGGTGAAAGTAAAAGATGCCGAAGATCAGTT
GGGTGCACGTGTGGGTTACATCGAACTGGACCTCAACAGCGGTAAGATTCTTGAGAGTTTTCGCCCCGAA
GAACGTTTCCCAATGATGAGCACTTTTAAAGTTCTGCTCTGTGGCGCGGTATTATCCCGTATTGACGCCG
GGCAAGAGCAACTCGGTCGCCGCATACACTATTCTCAGAATGACTTGGTTGAGTACTCACCAGTCACAGA
AAAGCATCTTACGGACGGCATGACAGTACGCGAATTATGCAGCGCTGCCATAACCATGAGTGATAACACG
GCGGCCAACTTACTTCTGACAACGATCGGAGGACCGAAGGAGCTTACCGCTTTTTTGCACAACATGGGTG
ATCATGTAACTCGCCTTGATCGTTGGGAACCGGAGCTGAATGAAGCCATACCAAACGACGAGCGTGACAC
CACGATGCCTGTAGCTATGGCAACAACGTTGCGCAAACTCTTAACTGGCGAACTTCTTACTCTCGCTTCC
CGGCAACAATTAATAGACTGGATGGAGGCGGATAAAGTTGCAGGACCACTTCTGCGCTCGGCCCTTCCGG
CTGGCTGGTTTATTGCTGATAAATCTGGAGCCGGTGAGCGTGGGTCTCGCGGTATCATTGCAGCACTGGG
GCCAGATGGTAAGCCCTCCCGTATCGTAGTTATCTACACGACGGGGAGTCAGGCAACTATGGATGAACGA
AATAGACAGATCGCTGAGATAGGTGCCTCCCTGATTAAGCATTGGTAATAATTTAGCTTCCTTAGCTCCT
GAAAATCTCGATAACTCAAAAAATACGCCCGGTAGTGATCTTATTTCATTATGGTGAAAGTTGGAACCTC
TTACGTGCCGATCAACGTCTCATTTTCGCCAGATATCGACGTCTAAGAAACCATTATTATCATGACATTA
ACCTATAAAAATAGGCGTATCACGAGGCCCTTTCGTCTTCACCTCGAGTGCCACCTGACGTCTAAGAAAC
CATTATTATCATGACATTAACCTATAAAAATAGGCGTATCACGAGGCAGAATTTCAGATAAAAAAAATCC
TTAGCTTTCGCTAAGGATGATTTCTGGA
Features (pLannotate 1.2.2; 10 found; start..end, strand, type, name):
     81..105     +  promoter       trc promoter (fragment): strong E. coli promoter; hybrid between the trp and lac UV5 promoters
   1685..1756    +  terminator     rrnB T1 terminator: transcription terminator T1 from the E. coli rrnB gene
   1772..1799    +  terminator     T7Te terminator: phage T7 early transcription terminator
   2048..2072    +  promoter       J23119(SpeI) promoter (fragment): bacterial promoter (Registry of Standard Biological Parts BBa J23119) modified to end with an SpeI site
   4485..5092    -  rep_origin     ori: high-copy-number ColE1/pMB1/pBR322/pUC origin of replication
   5190..5224    -  terminator     lambda t0 terminator: minimal transcription terminator from phage lambda (Scholtissek and Grosse, 1987)
   5300..5369    +  promoter       AmpR promoter: bla
   5372..6232    +  CDS            AmpR: β-lactamase; bla; confers resistance to ampicillin, carbenicillin, and related antibiotics
   6236..6338    -  promoter       cat promoter: promoter of the E. coli cat gene encoding chloramphenicol acetyltransferase
   6515..6558    -  terminator     bacterial terminator: putative bacterial transcription terminator
