[The description below was written by a language model from this plasmid's Addgene catalogue record and pLannotate feature annotations shown in this document.]
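Description:
SG-C-Int-6 is a bacterial synthetic-biology plasmid built on the J66100 backbone and carrying a synthetic insert of about 4.2 kb, assembled by Gibson cloning and described as a constitutive integrase cassette for Bxb1 and Int5. It is maintained in E. coli through a high-copy ColE1/pUC-type origin and selected with ampicillin via the β-lactamase gene (AmpR) under its own bla promoter. The backbone region also contains a lambda t0 terminator, a further putative bacterial terminator and a cat promoter annotated in reverse orientation next to AmpR. No chloramphenicol resistance coding sequence is annotated.

The feature table, generated automatically from the 6,562 nt sequencing result, does not annotate the integrase coding sequences themselves, so their exact positions and order cannot be read from it. It does show a layout consistent with two separate expression units. A fragment matching the trc promoter lies near the start, followed by a long unannotated stretch that ends in tandem rrnB T1 and T7Te terminators. A fragment matching the strong constitutive J23119 promoter then precedes a second long unannotated region extending toward the origin. These gaps presumably hold the two serine integrase genes named in the catalogue entry, each expressed without induction.

Serine integrases such as Bxb1 catalyse directional recombination between attB and attP sites, inverting or excising the intervening DNA. The associated work concerns the composition of recombinase logic devices, so supplying both integrases constitutively would fit testing the switched state of a target device, although the record does not spell this out. The depositor notes some discrepancies between the quality-control sequence and the supplied reference sequence, said not to affect function.
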