Addgene plasmid #117035: SG-C-Int-6
Purpose: Constitutive integrase cassette - Bxb1-Int5
Depositing lab: Jerome Bonnet. Depositing organization: CNRS UMR 5048, INSERM U1054, Centre de Biochimie Structurale. Publication: Hierarchical composition of reliable recombinase logic devices. Guiziou S, Mayonove P, Bonnet J. Nat Commun. 2019 Jan 28;10(1):456. doi: 10.1038/s41467-019-08391-y. PubMed 30692530.
Backbone
  Vector backbone: J66100
  Backbone size w/o insert (bp): 2327
  Vector type: Synthetic Biology
Growth in bacteria
  Bacterial resistance: Ampicillin, 100 μg/mL
  Growth temperature: 37°C
  Growth strain: DH5alpha
  Copy number: High Copy
Gene/Insert
  Gene/Insert name: Constitutive integrase cassette - Bxb1-Int5
  Species: Synthetic
  Insert size (bp): 4233
  Cloning method: Gibson Cloning
Terms and licenses: Academic/Nonprofit Terms; Industry Terms: Not Available to Industry
Depositor comments: Please note that some discrepancies were found between Addgene's quality control result and the depositor's provided Genbank sequence. The depositor noted that these discrepancies do NOT affect plasmid function.
How to cite: SG-C-Int-6 was a gift from Jerome Bonnet (Addgene plasmid # 117035 ; http://n2t.net/addgene:117035 ; RRID:Addgene_117035)
